>Addgene plasmid #24991 | pEX-HcRed-hLC3WT | depositor partial sequence | sequence record 11540 | Author sequence
ATGCCGTCGGAGAAGACCTTCAAGCAGCGCCGCACCTTCGAACAAAGAGTAGAAGATGTCCGACTTATTC
GAGAGCAGCATCCAACCAAAATCCCGGTGATAATAGAACGATACAAGGGTGAGAAGCAGCTTCCTGTTCT
GGATAAAACAAAGTTCCTTGTACCTGACCATGTCAACATGAGTGAGCTCATCAAGATAATTAGAAGGCGC
TTACAGCTCAATGCTAATCAGGCCTTCTTCCTGTTGGTGAACGGACACAGCATGGTCAGCGTCTCCACAC
CAATCTCAGAGGTGTATGAGAGTGAGAAAGATGAAGATGGATTCCTGTACATGGTCTACGCCTCCCAGGA
GACGTTCGGGATGAAATTGTCAGTGTAA
