>Addgene plasmid #24991 | pEX-HcRed-hLC3WT | addgene partial sequence | sequence record 30960 | 24991 with Bglob-pA-R
CCAGCCACCACCTTCTGATAGGCAGCCTGCACCTGAGGAGTGAATTGAGCTCCCGGGCTCGACTTACACT
GACAATTTCATCCCGAACGTCTCCTGGGAGGCGTAGACCATGTACAGGAATCCATCTTCATCTTTCTCAC
TCTCATACACCTCTGAGATTGGTGTGGAGACGCTGACCATGCTGTGTCCGTTCACCAACAGGAAGAAGGC
CTGATTAGCATTGAGCTGTAAGCGCCTTCTAATTATCTTGATGAGCTCACTCATGTTGACATGGTCAGGT
ACAAGGAACTTTGTTTTATCCAGAACAGGAAGCTGCTTCTCACCCTTGTATCGTTCTATTATCACCGGGA
TTTTGGTTGGATGCTGCTCTCGAATAAGTCGGACATCTTCTACTCTTTGTTCGAAGGTGCGGCGCTGCTT
GAAGGTCTTCTCCGACGGCATAGATCTGAGTCCGGAGTTGGCCTTCTCGGGCAGGTCGCTGTACCGGGCC
ACGCTGGCCTCGTACAGCTCGAAGTACTCGTCCTTCTTCTTCCGCAGCATCTGGAGCCGGATGTCGGTGA
AGTGGAAGCCGGGCATGGTCAGGGCGCGCACGGCCTTCTTGCTCCGGTAGCTGGTGTAGTGGTGGCAGAT
CAGGTGCCGGTCGCCCACCTTCAGGGCCATCACGTTCCGGCCGCACAGCACGCCGTTCTCGGGGTACACC
ACCTCGGTGCTGGGCTCCCAGCCGCCGCTCTTGTTCTTCATCACGGGGCCGTCGGCGGGGAAGTTGGTGC
CGTGCACCTTCACCTTGTAGA
