[The description below was written by a language model from this plasmid's Addgene catalogue record.]
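Description:
pEX-HcRed-hLC3WT is a mammalian expression plasmid built on the pCXN2 backbone (about 6 kb without insert). It carries wild-type human MAP1LC3B (LC3B), an insert of roughly 378 bp, fused at its N-terminus to the far-red fluorescent protein HcRed. The HcRed coding sequence is recorded as part of the backbone, and the LC3B fragment was inserted downstream of it by restriction cloning. The 5′ BglII site was retained, and the 3′ junction was formed by joining compatible SalI and XhoI ends, which destroyed both sites. The plasmid is maintained at high copy in E. coli under ampicillin selection. A neomycin resistance marker allows G418 selection of stably transfected mammalian cells. The record does not state the promoter driving the fusion, and no feature table is provided, so origins and regulatory elements cannot be confirmed from the information given.

LC3B is a widely used autophagy marker. After C-terminal processing and lipidation it associates with autophagosomal membranes, so fluorescent LC3 fusions shift from a diffuse cytosolic signal to puncta when autophagy is induced. Placing the tag at the N-terminus matters because the C-terminus of LC3 is cleaved during maturation, and a tag there would be lost. The associated publication concerns negative controls for LC3 and describes expression vectors for LC3 fusions in four fluorescent colours. This wild-type construct is therefore presumably the functional red reporter, to be compared with the negative-control versions in that set. Its typical use is live or fixed-cell imaging of autophagosome formation, and the HcRed colour allows it to be combined with green, cyan or yellow markers.
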