Addgene plasmid #24991: pEX-HcRed-hLC3WT
Depositing lab: Isei Tanida. Depositing organization: Japan Institute for Health Security. Publication: Consideration about negative controls for LC3 and expression vectors for four colored fluorescent protein-LC3 negative controls. Tanida I, Yamaji T, Ueno T, Ishiura S, Kominami E, Hanada K. Autophagy. 2008 Jan 1. 4(1):131-4. PubMed 18000393.
Backbone
  Vector backbone: pCXN2
  Backbone size w/o insert (bp): 6000
  Vector type: Mammalian Expression
  Selectable markers: Neomycin (select with G418)
Growth in bacteria
  Bacterial resistance: Ampicillin, 100 μg/mL
  Growth temperature: 37°C
  Growth strain: DH5alpha
  Copy number: High Copy
Gene/Insert
  Gene/Insert name: a wild type human MAP1-LC3B fused with HcRed
  Species: H. sapiens (human)
  Insert size (bp): 378
  Entrez Gene: MAP1LC3B (a.k.a. ATG8F, LC3B, MAP1A/1BLC3, MAP1LC3B-a)
  Tag / fusion protein: HcRed (N terminal on backbone)
  Cloning method: Restriction Enzyme; 5′ cloning site Bgl2 (not destroyed); 3′ cloning site SalI/XhoI (destroyed during cloning)
  Sequencing primers: 5′ HcRed-C
Terms and licenses: Academic/Nonprofit Terms; Industry Terms: Not Available to Industry
How to cite: pEX-HcRed-hLC3WT was a gift from Isei Tanida (Addgene plasmid # 24991 ; http://n2t.net/addgene:24991 ; RRID:Addgene_24991)
